Addgene plasmid #197222: pCx43-7-iRFP670-N1
Purpose: Expresses the fusion protein of Cx43-7-iRFP670 in mammalian cells
Depositing lab: Kiryl Piatkevich. Depositing organization: Westlake University. Publication: Quantitative assessment of near-infrared fluorescent proteins. Zhang H, Papadaki S, Sun X, Wang X, Drobizhev M, Yao L, Rehbock M, Koster RW, Wu L, Namikawa K, Piatkevich KD. Nat Methods. 2023 Sep 4. doi: 10.1038/s41592-023-01975-z. PubMed 37666982.
Backbone
  Vector backbone: pN1
  Vector type: Mammalian Expression
Growth in bacteria
  Bacterial resistance: Kanamycin, 50 μg/mL
  Growth temperature: 37°C
  Growth strain: NEB Stable
  Copy number: High Copy
Gene/Insert
  Gene/Insert name: Cx43-7-iRFP670
  Species: M. musculus (mouse)
  Cloning method: Gibson Cloning
Terms and licenses: Academic/Nonprofit Terms; Industry Terms: Not Available to Industry
Depositor comments: Please visit https://www.researchsquare.com/article/rs-797586/v1 for preprint.
How to cite: pCx43-7-iRFP670-N1 was a gift from Kiryl Piatkevich (Addgene plasmid # 197222 ; http://n2t.net/addgene:197222 ; RRID:Addgene_197222)
