[The description below was written by a language model from this plasmid's Addgene catalogue record and pLannotate feature annotations shown in this document.]
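Description:
pCx43-7-iRFP670-N1 is a mammalian expression plasmid of about 6.0 kb built on an N1-type backbone, in which the gene of interest sits upstream of the fluorescent protein so that the tag ends up at its C-terminus. It is maintained in E. coli at high copy from a ColE1/pUC-type origin and selected with kanamycin. The resistance gene is the Tn5 NeoR/KanR aminoglycoside phosphotransferase, placed behind both a bacterial (AmpR/bla) promoter and the SV40 early promoter and followed by an HSV TK polyadenylation signal. This arrangement gives kanamycin resistance in bacteria and can also support G418 selection in mammalian cells. An f1 origin is also present. The short large T antigen, ble and bGH poly(A) annotations are only fragments, most likely residual backbone sequence or chance matches rather than functional parts.

The expression cassette is driven by the human CMV immediate-early enhancer and promoter and terminated by the SV40 poly(A) signal. It encodes connexin 43 (Gja1), a gap junction protein, followed after a short gap in the annotation by iRFP670, a near-infrared fluorescent protein engineered from the Rhodopseudomonas palustris bacteriophytochrome RpBphP6, with emission peaking near 670 nm. The "7" in the name probably refers to a seven-residue linker, which fits the spacing between the two coding regions, although the record does not say so explicitly. The catalogue lists the insert species as mouse, whereas the automated annotation matched the connexin sequence best to the rat protein; the two orthologues are closely related.

The construct expresses the Cx43-iRFP670 fusion in mammalian cells. It was deposited with a study that quantitatively compared near-infrared fluorescent proteins. In that setting, a connexin fusion would plausibly test how well the tag performs when attached to a protein with a defined localization, though the record does not spell out this role.
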