Features (pLannotate 1.2.2; 15 found; start..end, strand, type, name):
      1..364     +  enhancer       CMV enhancer: human cytomegalovirus immediate early enhancer
    365..568     +  promoter       CMV promoter: human cytomegalovirus (CMV) immediate early promoter
    591..634     +  misc_feature   MCS (fragment): multiple cloning site
    635..1780    +  CDS            Gja1: CXA1_RAT - Also known as Cxn-43. Experimental evidence at protein level: Swiss-Prot protein existence level 1. Gap junction protein that acts as a regulator of bladder capacity. A gap junction consists of a cluster of closely packed pairs of transmembrane channels, the connexons, through which materials of low MW diffuse from one cell to a neighboring cell. Negative regulator of bladder functional capacity: acts by enhancing intercellular electrical and chemical transmission, thus sensitizing bladder muscles to cholinergic neural stimuli and causing them to contract (By similarity). May play a
   1802..2737    +  CDS            iRFP670: near-infrared fluorescent protein with an emission peak at 670 nm, engineered from a bacterial phytochrome (Shcherbakova and Verkhusha, 2013) derived from Rhodopseudomonas palustris RpBphP6
   2753..2836    +  CDS            large T antigen (fragment): large T antigen from SV40 (simian virus 40)
   2859..2980    +  polyA_signal   SV40 poly(A) signal: SV40 polyadenylation signal
   3014..3442    -  rep_origin     f1 ori (sequence partly withheld): f1 bacteriophage origin of replication; arrow indicates direction of (+) strand synthesis
   3469..3573    +  promoter       AmpR promoter: bla
   3642..3852    +  promoter       SV40 promoter: SV40 early promoter
   3895..4689    +  CDS            NeoR/KanR: aminoglycoside phosphotransferase from Tn5; aph(3')-II (or nptII); confers resistance to neomycin, kanamycin, and G418 (Geneticin®)
   4710..4862    +  CDS            ble (fragment): BLE_KLEPN - Experimental evidence at protein level: Swiss-Prot protein existence level 1. Binding protein with a strong affinity to the bleomycin family of antibiotics. Binds to CL990; an antimitotic-antibiotic compound. From Klebsiella pneumoniae.
   4921..4968    +  polyA_signal   HSV TK poly(A) signal: herpes simplex virus thymidine kinase polyadenylation signal (Cole and Stacy, 1985)
   5059..5075    -  polyA_signal   bGH poly(A) signal (fragment): bovine growth hormone polyadenylation signal
   5297..5885    +  rep_origin     ori: high-copy-number ColE1/pMB1/pBR322/pUC origin of replication
>Addgene plasmid #197222 | pCx43-7-iRFP670-N1 | addgene full sequence | sequence record 388131 | Addgene NGS Result
TAGTTATTAATAGTAATCAATTACGGGGTCATTAGTTCATAGCCCATATATGGAGTTCCGCGTTACATAA
CTTACGGTAAATGGCCCGCCTGGCTGACCGCCCAACGACCCCCGCCCATTGACGTCAATAATGACGTATG
TTCCCATAGTAACGCCAATAGGGACTTTCCATTGACGTCAATGGGTGGAGTATTTACGGTAAACTGCCCA
CTTGGCAGTACATCAAGTGTATCATATGCCAAGTACGCCCCCTATTGACGTCAATGACGGTAAATGGCCC
GCCTGGCATTATGCCCAGTACATGACCTTATGGGACTTTCCTACTTGGCAGTACATCTACGTATTAGTCA
TCGCTACTACCATGGTGATGCGGTTTTGGCAGTACATCAATGGGCGTGGATAGCGGTTTGACTCACGGGG
ATTTCCAAGTCTCCACCCCATTGACGTCAATGGGAGTTTGTTTTGGCACCAAAATCAACGGGACTTTCCA
AAATGTCGTAACAACTCCGCCCCATTGACGCAAATGGGCGGTAGGCGTGTACGGTGGGAGGTCTATATAA
GCAGAGCTGGTTTAGTGAACCGTCAGATCCGCTAGCGCTACCGGACTCAGATCTCGAGCTCAAGCTTCGA
ATTCATGGGTGACTGGAGTGCCTTGGGGAAGCTTCTGGACAAGGTCCAAGCCTACTCCACCGCTGGAGGG
AAGGTGTGGCTGTCAGTGCTCTTCATATTCAGAATCCTGCTCCTGGGGACAGCTGTTGAGTCAGCTTGGG
GTGATGAACAGTCTGCCTTTCGCTGTAACACTCAACAACCTGGCTGCGAAAACGTCTGCTATGACAAGTC
CTTCCCCATCTCTCACGTGCGCTTCTGGGTCCTTCAGATCATATTCGTGTCTGTGCCCACACTCCTGTAC
TTGGCCCATGTGTTCTATGTGATGAGGAAGGAAGAGAAGCTAAACAAGAAAGAAGAGGAGCTCAAAGTGG
CCCAGACTGACGGGGTCAACGTGGAGATGCACCTGAAGCAGATTGAAATCAAGAAGTTCAAGTACGGGAT
TGAAGAGCACGGCAAGGTGAAAATGAGGGGCGGCTTGCTGAGAACCTACATCATCAGCATCCTCTTCAAG
TCTGTCTTCGAGGTGGCCTTCCTGCTCATCCAGTGGTACATCTATGGGTTCAGCTTGAGCGCGGTCTACA
CCTGCAAGAGAGATCCCTGCCCCCACCAGGTAGACTGCTTCCTCTCACGTCCCACGGAGAAAACCATCTT
CATCATCTTCATGCTGGTGGTGTCCTTGGTGTCTCTCGCTTTGAACATCATTGAGCTCTTCTACGTCTTC
TTCAAGGGCGTTAAGGATCGCGTGAAGGGAAGAAGCGATCCTTACCACGCCACCACTGGCCCACTGAGCC
CATCAAAAGACTGCGGATCTCCAAAATACGCCTACTTCAATGGCTGCTCCTCACCAACGGCTCCACTCTC
GCCTATGTCTCCTCCTGGGTACAAGCTGGTTACTGGTGACAGAAACAATTCCTCGTGCCGCAATTACAAC
AAGCAAGCTAGCGAGCAAAACTGGGCGAACTACAGCGCAGAGCAAAATCGCATGGGGCAGGCCGGAAGCA
CCATCTCCAACTCGCACGCCCAGCCGTTCGATTTCCCCGACGACAACCAGAATGCCAAAAAAGTTGCTGC
TGGACATGAACTCCAGCCATTAGCCATCGTGGACCAACGACCTTCCAGCAGAGCCAGCAGCCGCGCCAGC
AGCAGGCCTCGGCCTGATGACCTGGAGATTGCGGATCCACCGGTCGCCACCATGGCGCGTAAGGTCGATC
TCACCTCCTGCGATCGCGAGCCGATCCACATCCCCGGCAGCATTCAGCCGTGCGGCTGCCTGCTAGCCTG
CGACGCGCAGGCGGTGCGGATCACGCGCATTACGGAAAATGCCGGCGCGTTCTTTGGACGCGAAACTCCG
CGGGTCGGTGAGCTACTCGCCGATTACTTCGGCGAGACCGAAGCCCATGCGCTGCGCAACGCACTGGCGC
AGTCCTCCGATCCAAAGCGACCGGCGCTGATCTTCGGTTGGCGCGACGGCCTGACCGGCCGCACCTTCGA
CATCTCACTGCATCGCCATGACGGTACATCGATCATCGAGTTCGAGCCTGCGGCGGCCGAACAGGCCGAC
AATCCGCTGCGGCTGACGCGGCAGATCATCGCGCGCACCAAAGAACTGAAGTCGCTCGAAGAGATGGCCG
CACGGGTGCCGCGCTATCTGCAGGCGATGCTCGGCTATCACCGCGTGATGTTGTACCGCTTCGCGGACGA
CGGCTCCGGGATGGTGATCGGCGAGGCGAAGCGCAGCGACCTCGAGAGCTTTCTCGGTCAGCACTTTCCG
GCGTCGCTGGTCCCGCAGCAGGCGCGGCTACTGTACTTGAAGAACGCGATCCGCGTGGTCTCGGATTCGC
GCGGCATCAGCAGCCGGATCGTGCCCGAGCACGACGCCTCCGGCGCCGCGCTCGATCTGTCGTTCGCGCA
CCTGCGCAGCATCTCGCCCTGCCATCTCGAATTTCTGCGGAACATGGGCGTCAGCGCCTCGATGTCGCTG
TCGATCATCATTGACGGCACGCTATGGGGATTGATCATCTGTCATCATTACGAGCCGCGTGCCGTGCCGA
TGGCGCAGCGCGTCGCGGCCGAAATGTTCGCCGACTTCTTATCGCTGCACTTCACCGCCGCCCACCACCA
ACGCTAAGCGGCCGCGACTCTAGATCATAATCAGCCATACCACATTTGTAGAGGTTTTACTTGCTTTAAA
AAACCTCCCACACCTCCCCCTGAACCTGAAACATAAAATGAATGCAATTGTTGTTGTTAACTTGTTTATT
GCAGCTTATAATGGTTACAAATAAAGCAATAGCATCACAAATTTCACAAATAAAGCATTTTTTTCACTGC
ATTCTAGTTGTGGTTTGTCCAAACTCATCAATGTATCTTAAGGCGTAAATTGTAAGCGTTAATATTTTGT
TAAAATTCGCGTTAAATTTTTGTTAAATCAGCTCATTTTTTAACCAATAGGCCGAAATCGGCAAAATCCC
TTATAAATCAAAAGAATAGACCGAGATAGGGT
[37 nt withheld, positions 3113-3149]
AAAGAACGTGGACTCCAACGTCAAAGG
[49 nt withheld, positions 3177-3225]
T
[91 nt withheld, positions 3227-3317]
G
[124 nt withheld, positions 3319-3442]
CAGGTGGCACTTTTCGGGGAAATGTGCGCGGAACCCCTATTTGTTTATTTTTCTAAATACATTCAAATAT
GTATCCGCTCATGAGACAATAACCCTGATAAATGCTTCAATAATATTGAAAAAGGAAGAGTCCTGAGGCG
GAAAGAACCAGCTGTGGAATGTGTGTCAGTTAGGGTGTGGAAAGTCCCCAGGCTCCCCAGCAGGCAGAAG
TATGCAAAGCATGCATCTCAATTAGTCAGCAACCATAGTCCCGCCCCTAACTCCGCCCATCCCGCCCCTA
ACTCCGCCCAGTTCCGCCCATTCTCCGCCCCATGGCTGACTAATTTTTTTTATTTATGCAGAGGCCGAGG
CCGCCTCGGCCTCTGAGCTATTCCAGAAGTAGTGAGGAGGCTTTTTTGGAGGCCTAGGCTTTTGCAAAGA
TCGATCAAGAGACAGGATGAGGATCGTTTCGCATGATTGAACAAGATGGATTGCACGCAGGTTCTCCGGC
CGCTTGGGTGGAGAGGCTATTCGGCTATGACTGGGCACAACAGACAATCGGCTGCTCTGATGCCGCCGTG
TTCCGGCTGTCAGCGCAGGGGCGCCCGGTTCTTTTTGTCAAGACCGACCTGTCCGGTGCCCTGAATGAAC
TGCAAGACGAGGCAGCGCGGCTATCGTGGCTGGCCACGACGGGCGTTCCTTGCGCAGCTGTGCTCGACGT
TGTCACTGAAGCGGGAAGGGACTGGCTGCTATTGGGCGAAGTGCCGGGGCAGGATCTCCTGTCATCTCAC
CTTGCTCCTGCCGAGAAAGTATCCATCATGGCTGATGCAATGCGGCGGCTGCATACGCTTGATCCGGCTA
CCTGCCCATTCGACCACCAAGCGAAACATCGCATCGAGCGAGCACGTACTCGGATGGAAGCCGGTCTTGT
CGATCAGGATGATCTGGACGAAGAGCATCAGGGGCTCGCGCCAGCCGAACTGTTCGCCAGGCTCAAGGCG
AGCATGCCCGACGGCGAGGATCTCGTCGTGACCCATGGCGATGCCTGCTTGCCGAATATCATGGTGGAAA
ATGGCCGCTTTTCTGGATTCATCGACTGTGGCCGGCTGGGTGTGGCGGACCGCTATCAGGACATAGCGTT
GGCTACCCGTGATATTGCTGAAGAGCTTGGCGGCGAATGGGCTGACCGCTTCCTCGTGCTTTACGGTATC
GCCGCTCCCGATTCGCAGCGCATCGCCTTCTATCGCCTTCTTGACGAGTTCTTCTGAGCGGGACTCTGGG
GTTCGAAATGACCGACCAAGCGACGCCCAACCTGCCATCACGAGATTTCGATTCCACCGCCGCCTTCTAT
GAAAGGTTGGGCTTCGGAATCGTTTTCCGGGACGCCGGCTGGATGATCCTCCAGCGCGGGGATCTCATGC
TGGAGTTCTTCGCCCACCCTAGGGGGAGGCTAACTGAAACACGGAAGGAGACAATACCGGAAGGAACCCG
CGCTATGACGGCAATAAAAAGACAGAATAAAACGCACGGTGTTGGGTCGTTTGTTCATAAACGCGGGGTT
CGGTCCCAGGGCTGGCACTCTGTCGATACCCCACCGAGACCCCATTGGGGCCAATACGCCCGCGTTTCTT
CCTTTTCCCCACCCCACCCCCCAAGTTCGGGTGAAGGCCCAGGGCTCGCAGCCAACGTCGGGGCGGCAGG
CCCTGCCATAGCCTCAGGTTACTCATATATACTTTAGATTGATTTAAAACTTCATTTTTAATTTAAAAGG
ATCTAGGTGAAGATCCTTTTTGATAATCTCATGACCAAAATCCCTTAACGTGAGTTTTCGTTCCACTGAG
CGTCAGACCCCGTAGAAAAGATCAAAGGATCTTCTTGAGATCCTTTTTTTCTGCGCGTAATCTGCTGCTT
GCAAACAAAAAAACCACCGCTACCAGCGGTGGTTTGTTTGCCGGATCAAGAGCTACCAACTCTTTTTCCG
AAGGTAACTGGCTTCAGCAGAGCGCAGATACCAAATACTGTTCTTCTAGTGTAGCCGTAGTTAGGCCACC
ACTTCAAGAACTCTGTAGCACCGACTACATACCTCGCTCTGCTAATCCTGTTACCAGTGGCTGCTGCCAG
TGGCGATAAGTCGTGTCTTACCGGGTTGGACTCAAGACGATAGTTACCGGATAAGGCGCAGCGGTCGGGC
TGAACGGGGGGTTCGTGCACACAGCCCAGCTTGGAGCGAACGACCTACACCGAACTGAGATACCTACAGC
GTGAGCTATGAGAAAGCGCCACGCTTCCCGAAGGGAGAAAGGCGGACAGGTATCCGGTAAGCGGCAGGGT
CGGAACAGGAGAGCGCACGAGGGAGCTTCCAGGGGGAAACGCCTGGTATCTTTATAGTCCTGTCGGGTTT
CGCCACCTCTGACTTGAGCGTCGATTTTTGTGATGCTCGTCAGGGGGGCGGAGCCTATGGAAAAACGCCA
GCAACGCGGCCTTTTTACGGTTCCTGGCCTTTTGCTGGCCTTTTGCTCACATGTTCTTTCCTGCGTTATC
CCCTGATTCTGTGGATAACCGTATTACCGCCATGCAT
